Addgene plasmid #214968: pAAV-hSyn-Cepheid1s-ST-WPRE
Purpose: Red fluorescent, negative response-polarity voltage indicator under the control of synapsin promoter; soma-targeted; for better photostability
Depositing lab: Peng Zou. Depositing organization: Peking University. Publication: Bright and sensitive red voltage indicators for imaging action potentials in brain slices and pancreatic islets. Han Y, Yang J, Li Y, Chen Y, Ren H, Ding R, Qian W, Ren K, Xie B, Deng M, Xiao Y, Chu J, Zou P. Sci Adv. 2023 Nov 24;9(47):eadi4208. doi: 10.1126/sciadv.adi4208. Epub 2023 Nov 22. PubMed 37992174.
Backbone
  Vector backbone: pAAV
  Backbone manufacturer: Addgene
  Backbone size w/o insert (bp): 3619
  Vector type: AAV
Growth in bacteria
  Bacterial resistance: Ampicillin, 100 μg/mL
  Growth temperature: 37°C
  Growth strain: NEB Stable
  Copy number: High Copy
Gene/Insert
  Gene/Insert name: Cepheid1s-ST
  Species: Synthetic
  Insert size (bp): 3605
  Promoter: human Synapsin
  Cloning method: Gibson Cloning
Terms and licenses: Academic/Nonprofit Terms; Industry Terms: Not Available to Industry
How to cite: pAAV-hSyn-Cepheid1s-ST-WPRE was a gift from Peng Zou (Addgene plasmid # 214968 ; http://n2t.net/addgene:214968 ; RRID:Addgene_214968)
