[The description below was written by a language model from this plasmid's Addgene catalogue record and pLannotate feature annotations shown in this document.]
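Description:
pAAV-hSyn-Cepheid1s-ST-WPRE is an adeno-associated virus transfer plasmid built on a pAAV backbone for neuronal expression of a genetically encoded red voltage indicator. It is maintained in bacteria through a high-copy ColE1/pUC-type origin and selected with ampicillin via the β-lactamase gene; an f1 phage origin is also present. The expression cassette lies between AAV2 inverted terminal repeats, which direct replication and packaging of the intervening DNA into recombinant AAV particles. The annotation detects a full ITR at the downstream end but only short ITR fragments at the upstream end. This may reflect the difficulty of sequencing these repeats or a partial ITR, and the record does not say which.

Within the cassette, the human synapsin I promoter confers neuron-specific transcription of the synthetic Cepheid1s-ST open reading frame. It is followed by a WPRE, which enhances transcript stability and expression, and by the human growth hormone polyadenylation signal. The automated annotation identifies only parts of the coding region. These are an mRuby3-like red fluorescent protein segment, a short KCNJ2 (Kir2.1)-derived fragment of the kind commonly used as a membrane trafficking signal, a sequence matched to mOrange2, and a rat Kcnb1 (Kv2.1) fragment at the C-terminus that corresponds to the soma-targeting ("ST") motif. The voltage-sensing portion of the indicator is not annotated, and the record does not state its identity. Small hits to SV40 small t antigen, the EF-1α core promoter, bom and rop are short fragments and probably not functional elements.

According to the record, the sensor has negative response polarity, so its fluorescence decreases on depolarisation. This "s" variant is the one offered for better photostability. It is intended for imaging membrane voltage and action potentials, with the signal restricted to neuronal cell bodies.
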