Features (pLannotate 1.2.2; 20 found; start..end, strand, type, name):
     27..54      +  repeat_region  AAV2 ITR (fragment): inverted terminal repeat of adeno-associated virus serotype 2 inverted
     83..110     +  repeat_region  AAV2 ITR (fragment): inverted terminal repeat of adeno-associated virus serotype 2 inverted
    167..233     +  CDS            small t antigen (fragment): SV40 (simian virus 40) small t antigen
    259..312     +  promoter       EF-1α core promoter (fragment): core promoter for human elongation factor EF-1α
    356..803     +  promoter       hSyn promoter: human synapsin I promoter; confers neuron-specific expression (Kügler et al., 2003)
   1025..1715    +  CDS            mRuby3 (fragment): monomeric red fluorescent protein derived from mRuby2, with improved brightness and photostability (Bajar et al., 2016)
   2247..2309    +  CDS            KCNJ2 (fragment): KCNJ2_HUMAN - Also known as IRK1. Experimental evidence at protein level: Swiss-Prot protein existence level 1. Probably participates in establishing action potential waveform and excitability of neuronal and muscle tissues. Inward rectifier potassium channels are characterized by a greater tendency to allow potassium to flow into the cell rather than out of it. Their voltage dependence is regulated by the concentration of extracellular potassium; as external potassium is raised, the voltage range of the channel opening shifts to more positive voltages. The inward rectification is mainly due t
   2445..3128    +  CDS            mOrange2: mOrange2 is a basic (constitutively fluorescent) orange fluorescent protein published in 2008, derived from Discosoma sp.. It has high acid sensitivity.
   3129..3323    +  CDS            Kcnb1 (fragment): KCNB1_RAT - Experimental evidence at protein level: Swiss-Prot protein existence level 1. Voltage-gated potassium channel that mediates transmembrane potassium transport in excitable membranes, primarily in the brain, but also in the pancreas and cardiovascular system. Contributes to the regulation of the action potential (AP) repolarization, duration and frequency of repetitive AP firing in neurons, muscle cells and endocrine cells and plays a role in homeostatic attenuation of electrical excitability throughout the brain (PubMed:10024359, PubMed:10618149, PubMed:12451110, PubMed:17379638, Pu
   3348..3372    +  misc_feature   MCS (fragment): pBluescript multiple cloning site
   3372..3960    +  misc_feature   WPRE: woodchuck hepatitis virus posttranscriptional regulatory element
   3980..4456    +  polyA_signal   hGH poly(A) signal: human growth hormone polyadenylation signal
   4502..4642    +  repeat_region  AAV2 ITR: inverted terminal repeat of adeno-associated virus serotype 2 inverted
   4647..4698    -  misc_feature   bom (fragment): basis of mobility region from pBR322
   4717..5172    +  rep_origin     f1 ori (sequence partly withheld): f1 bacteriophage origin of replication; arrow indicates direction of (+) strand synthesis
   5173..5222    -  misc_feature   bom (fragment): basis of mobility region from pBR322
   5324..5359    -  CDS            rop (fragment): Rop protein, which maintains plasmids at low copy number; rop
   5454..5558    +  promoter       AmpR promoter: bla
   5559..6419    +  CDS            AmpR: β-lactamase; bla; confers resistance to ampicillin, carbenicillin, and related antibiotics
   6590..7178    +  rep_origin     ori: high-copy-number ColE1/pMB1/pBR322/pUC origin of replication
>Addgene plasmid #214968 | pAAV-hSyn-Cepheid1s-ST-WPRE | addgene full sequence | sequence record 425055 | Addgene NGS Result
CTTTTGCTCACATGTCCTGCAGGCAGCTGCGCGCTCGCTCGCTCACTGAGGCCGCCCGGGCGTCGGGCGA
CCTTTGGTCGCCCGGCCTCAGTGAGCGAGCGAGCGCGCAGAGAGGGAGTGGCCAACTCCATCACTAGGGG
TTCCTGCGGCCGCACGCGTTGCAAAGATGGATAAAGTTTTAAACAGAGAGGAATCTTTGCAGCTAATGGA
CCTTCTAGGTCTTGAAAGGAGTGGGAATTGGCTCCGGTGCCCGTCAGTGGGCAGAGCGCACATCGCCCAC
AGTCCCCGAGAAGTTGGGGGGAGGGGTCGGCAGCAAATGGTTAATTAATCTAGACTGCAGAGGGCCCTGC
GTATGAGTGCAAGTGGGTTTTAGGACCAGGATGAGGCGGGGTGGGGGTGCCTACCTGACGACCGACCCCG
ACCCACTGGACAAGCACCCAACCCCCATTCCCCAAATTGCGCATCCCCTATCAGAGAGGGGGAGGGGAAA
CAGGATGCGGCGAGGCGCGTGCGCACTGCCAGCTTCAGCACCGCGGACAGTGCCTTCGCCCCCGCCTGGC
GGCGCGCGCCACCGCCGCCTCAGCACTGAAGGCGCGCTGACGTCACTCGCCGGTCCCCCGCAAACTCCCC
TTCCCGGCCACCTTGGTCGCGTCCGCGCCGCCGCCGGCCCAGCCGGACCGCACCACGCGAGGCGCGAGAT
AGGGGGGCACGGGCGCGACCATCTGCGCTGCGGCGCCGGCGACTCAGCGCTGCCTCAGTCTGCGGTGGGC
AGCGGAGGAGTCGTGTCGTGCCTGAGAGCGCAGTCGAGAGGATCCGCCACCATGGCTGACGTGGAAACCG
AGACCGGCATGATTGCACAGTGGATTGTCTTTGCTATTATGGCTGCTGCTGCTATTGCTTTTGGAGTGGC
TGTGCACTTTCGGCCTTCAGAGCTGAAGAGCGCATACTATATCAACATTGCCATCTGCACTATCGCCGCT
ACCGCTTACTATGCAATGGCCGTGAACTACCAGGACCTGACAATGCTGATCAAGGAAGAGATGCCCATGA
AGGTGGTCATGACAGGTACCGTCAACGGCCACTACTTCAAGTGCACAGGTGAAGGAGAAGGCAGACCGTA
CGAGGGAGTGCAAACCATGAGGATCAAAGTCATCGAGGGAGGACCCCTGCCATTTGCCTTTGACATTCTT
GCCACGTCGTTCATGTATGGCAGCCGTACCTTTATCAAGTACCCGGCCGACATCCCTGATTTCTTTAAAC
AGTCCTTTCCTGAGGGTTTTACTTGGGAAAGAGTTACGAGATACGAAGATGGTGGAGTCGTCACCGTCAC
GCAGGACACCAGCCTTCAGGATGGCGTGCTCATCTACAACGTCAAGGTCAGAGGGGAGAACTTTCCCTCC
AATGGTCCCGTGATGCAGAAGAAGACCAAGGGTTGGGAGCCTAATACAGAGATGATGTATCCAGCAGATG
GTGGTCTGAGAGGATACACTGACATCGCACTGAAAGTTGATGGTGGTGGCCATCTGCACTGCAGCTTCGT
GACAGAATACAAGTCAAAAAAGACCGTCGGGAACATCAAGATGCCCGGTGTCCATGCCGTTGATCACCGC
CTGGAAAGGATCGAGGAGAGTGACAATGAAACCTACGTAGTGCAAAGAGAAGTGGCAGTTGCCAAATACA
GCAACCTTGGTGGTGGCATGGACGAGCTGTACAAGAATGGTGAAAGGCAGGTGGTCTACGCAAGATATAT
TTGTTGGGTGCTGACCACACCACTGCTCCTGCTCGATCTCATCGTCATGACCAAGATGGGCGGAGTGATG
ATTTCTTGGGTCATCGGCGCAGACATTTTCATGATCGTGTTTGGTATTCTGGGCGCCTTCGAGGATGAAC
ACAAGTTCAAATGGGTGTACTTTATCGCTGGATGTGTGATGCAGGCAGTCCTGACATACGGGATGTATAA
CGCCACTTGGAAAGACGATCTGAAGAAAAGCCCCGAGTACCATAGCTCCTATGTCAGTCTGCTCGTCTTC
CTGTCAATCCTCTGGGTGTTTTATCCTGTCGTGTGGGCTTTCGGGTCTGGTAGTGGCGTGCTGTCCGTCG
ACAATGAGGCCATTCTCATGGGAATCCTGGATGTGCTCGCTAAGCCACTGTTTGGAATGGGGTGCCTCAT
TGCCCATGAGACTATCTTCAAGACCGGTGCCGCCGACCGCCCGGTAGTAGCAGTGAGCAAGGCGGCCGCC
GCTAGCAAATCAAGGATCACCTCTGAGGGCGAGTATATCCCTCTGGATCAGATCGACATTAACGTCGGTG
GAAAATCCCGCATAACCTCTGAGGGCGAGTACATCCCTCTGGATCAAATCGATATAAACGTGGGGGGAAA
AAGTCGAATCACTTCTGAGGGCGAGTATATACCCCTCGATCAGATTGACATCAATGTGGGGGGCAACATG
GCCATCATCAAGGAGTTCATGCGCTTCAAGGTGCGCATGGAGGGCTCCGTGAACGGCCACGAGTTCGAGA
TCGAGGGCGAGGGCGAGGGCCGCCCCTACGAGGGCTTTCAGACCGCTAAGCTGAAGGTGACCAAGGGTGG
CCCCCTGCCCTTCGCCTGGGACATCCTGTCCCCTCATTTCACCTTTGGCTCCAAGGCCTACGTGAAGCAC
CCCGCCGACATCCCCGACTACTTCAAGCTGTCCTTCCCCGAGGGCTTCAAGTGGGAGCGCGTGATGAACT
ACGAGGACGGCGGCGTGGTGACCGTGACCCAGGACTCCTCCCTGCAGGACGGCGAGTTCATCTACAAGGT
GAAGCTGCGCGGCACCAACTTCCCCTCCGACGGCCCCGTGATGCAGAAGAAGACCATGGGCTGGGAGGCC
TCCTCCGAGCGGATGTACCCCGAGGACGGTGCCCTGAAGGGCAAGATCAAGATGAGGCTGAAGCTGAAGG
ACGGCGGCCACTACACCTCCGAGGTCAAGACCACCTACAAGGCCAAGAAGCCCGTGCAGCTGCCCGGCGC
CTACATCGTCGACATCAAGTTGGACATCACCTCCCACAACGAGGACTACACCATCGTGGAACAGTACGAA
CGCGCCGAGGGCCGCCACTCCACCGGCGGCATGGACGAGCTGTACAAGCAGAGCCAGCCTATCCTGAACA
CCAAGGAGATGGCCCCTCAGAGCAAGCCTCCTGAGGAGCTGGAGATGAGCAGCATGCCTAGCCCTGTGGC
CCCTCTGCCTGCCAGGACCGAGGGCGTGATCGACATGAGGAGCATGAGCAGCATCGACAGCTTCATCAGC
TGCGCCACCGACTTCCCTGAGGCCACCAGGTTCTTCTGCTATGAAAATGAAGTGTAAGAATTCGATATCA
AGCTTATCGATAATCAACCTCTGGATTACAAAATTTGTGAAAGATTGACTGGTATTCTTAACTATGTTGC
TCCTTTTACGCTATGTGGATACGCTGCTTTAATGCCTTTGTATCATGCTATTGCTTCCCGTATGGCTTTC
ATTTTCTCCTCCTTGTATAAATCCTGGTTGCTGTCTCTTTATGAGGAGTTGTGGCCCGTTGTCAGGCAAC
GTGGCGTGGTGTGCACTGTGTTTGCTGACGCAACCCCCACTGGTTGGGGCATTGCCACCACCTGTCAGCT
CCTTTCCGGGACTTTCGCTTTCCCCCTCCCTATTGCCACGGCGGAACTCATCGCCGCCTGCCTTGCCCGC
TGCTGGACAGGGGCTCGGCTGTTGGGCACTGACAATTCCGTGGTGTTGTCGGGGAAATCATCGTCCTTTC
CTTGGCTGCTCGCCTATGTTGCCACCTGGATTCTGCGCGGGACGTCCTTCTGCTACGTCCCTTCGGCCCT
CAATCCAGCGGACCTTCCTTCCCGCGGCCTGCTGCCGGCTCTGCGGCCTCTTCCGCGTCTTCGCCTTCGC
CCTCAGACGAGTCGGATCTCCCTTTGGGCCGCCTCCCCGCATCGATACCGGCTCGAGACGGGTGGCATCC
CTGTGACCCCTCCCCAGTGCCTCTCCTGGCCCTGGAAGTTGCCACTCCAGTGCCCACCAGCCTTGTCCTA
ATAAAATTAAGTTGCATCATTTTGTCTGACTAGGTGTCCTTCTATAATATTATGGGGTGGAGGGGGGTGG
TATGGAGCAAGGGGCAAGTTGGGAAGACAACCTGTAGGGCCTGCGGGGTCTATTGGGAACCAAGCTGGAG
TGCAGTGGCACAATCTTGGCTCACTGCAATCTCCGCCTCCTGGGTTCAAGCGATTCTCCTGCCTCAGCCT
CCCGAGTTGTTGGGATTCCAGGCATGCATGACCAGGCTCAGCTAATTTTTGTTTTTTTGGTAGAGACGGG
GTTTCACCATATTGGCCAGGCTGGTCTCCAACTCCTAATCTCAGGTGATCTACCCACCTTGGCCTCCCAA
ATTGCTGGGATTACAGGCGTGAACCACTGCTCCCTTCCCTGTCCTTCTCGAGCTGATTTTGTAGGTAACC
ACGTGCGGACCGAGCGGCCGCAGGAACCCCTAGTGATGGAGTTGGCCACTCCCTCTCTGCGCGCTCGCTC
GCTCACTGAGGCCGGGCGACCAAAGGTCGCCCTACGCCCGGGCTTTGCCCGGGCGGCCTCAGTGAGCGAG
CGAGCGCGCAGCTGCCTGCAGGGGCGCCTGATGCGGTATTTTCTCCTTACGCATCTGTGCGGTATTTCAC
ACCGCATA
[95 nt withheld, positions 4699-4793]
T
[46 nt withheld, positions 4795-4840]
C
[141 nt withheld, positions 4842-4982]
CCTTTGACGTTGGAGTCCACGTTCTTT
[37 nt withheld, positions 5010-5046]
ACTCTATCTCGGGCTATTCTTTTGATTTATAAGGGATTTTGCCGATTTCGGTCTATTGGTTAAAAAATGA
GCTGATTTAACAAAAATTTAACGCGAATTTTAACAAAATATTAACGTTTACAATTTTATGGTGCACTCTC
AGTACAATCTGCTCTGATGCCGCATAGTTAAGCCAGCCCCGACACCCGCCAACACCCGCTGACGCGCCCT
GACGGGCTTGTCTGCTCCCGGCATCCGCTTACAGACAAGCTGTGACCGTCTCCGGGAGCTGCATGTGTCA
GAGGTTTTCACCGTCATCACCGAAACGCGCGAGACGAAAGGGCCTCGTGATACGCCTATTTTTATAGGTT
AATGTCATGATAATAATGGTTTCTTAGACGTCAGGTGGCACTTTTCGGGGAAATGTGCGCGGAACCCCTA
TTTGTTTATTTTTCTAAATACATTCAAATATGTATCCGCTCATGAGACAATAACCCTGATAAATGCTTCA
ATAATATTGAAAAAGGAAGAGTATGAGTATTCAACATTTCCGTGTCGCCCTTATTCCCTTTTTTGCGGCA
TTTTGCCTTCCTGTTTTTGCTCACCCAGAAACGCTGGTGAAAGTAAAAGATGCTGAAGATCAGTTGGGTG
CACGAGTGGGTTACATCGAACTGGATCTCAACAGCGGTAAGATCCTTGAGAGTTTTCGCCCCGAAGAACG
TTTTCCAATGATGAGCACTTTTAAAGTTCTGCTATGTGGCGCGGTATTATCCCGTATTGACGCCGGGCAA
GAGCAACTCGGTCGCCGCATACACTATTCTCAGAATGACTTGGTTGAGTACTCACCAGTCACAGAAAAGC
ATCTTACGGATGGCATGACAGTAAGAGAATTATGCAGTGCTGCCATAACCATGAGTGATAACACTGCGGC
CAACTTACTTCTGACAACGATCGGAGGACCGAAGGAGCTAACCGCTTTTTTGCACAACATGGGGGATCAT
GTAACTCGCCTTGATCGTTGGGAACCGGAGCTGAATGAAGCCATACCAAACGACGAGCGTGACACCACGA
TGCCTGTAGCAATGGCAACAACGTTGCGCAAACTATTAACTGGCGAACTACTTACTCTAGCTTCCCGGCA
ACAATTAATAGACTGGATGGAGGCGGATAAAGTTGCAGGACCACTTCTGCGCTCGGCCCTTCCGGCTGGC
TGGTTTATTGCTGATAAATCTGGAGCCGGTGAGCGTGGGTCTCGCGGTATCATTGCAGCACTGGGGCCAG
ATGGTAAGCCCTCCCGTATCGTAGTTATCTACACGACGGGGAGTCAGGCAACTATGGATGAACGAAATAG
ACAGATCGCTGAGATAGGTGCCTCACTGATTAAGCATTGGTAACTGTCAGACCAAGTTTACTCATATATA
CTTTAGATTGATTTAAAACTTCATTTTTAATTTAAAAGGATCTAGGTGAAGATCCTTTTTGATAATCTCA
TGACCAAAATCCCTTAACGTGAGTTTTCGTTCCACTGAGCGTCAGACCCCGTAGAAAAGATCAAAGGATC
TTCTTGAGATCCTTTTTTTCTGCGCGTAATCTGCTGCTTGCAAACAAAAAAACCACCGCTACCAGCGGTG
GTTTGTTTGCCGGATCAAGAGCTACCAACTCTTTTTCCGAAGGTAACTGGCTTCAGCAGAGCGCAGATAC
CAAATACTGTTCTTCTAGTGTAGCCGTAGTTAGGCCACCACTTCAAGAACTCTGTAGCACCGCCTACATA
CCTCGCTCTGCTAATCCTGTTACCAGTGGCTGCTGCCAGTGGCGATAAGTCGTGTCTTACCGGGTTGGAC
TCAAGACGATAGTTACCGGATAAGGCGCAGCGGTCGGGCTGAACGGGGGGTTCGTGCACACAGCCCAGCT
TGGAGCGAACGACCTACACCGAACTGAGATACCTACAGCGTGAGCTATGAGAAAGCGCCACGCTTCCCGA
AGGGAGAAAGGCGGACAGGTATCCGGTAAGCGGCAGGGTCGGAACAGGAGAGCGCACGAGGGAGCTTCCA
GGGGGAAACGCCTGGTATCTTTATAGTCCTGTCGGGTTTCGCCACCTCTGACTTGAGCGTCGATTTTTGT
GATGCTCGTCAGGGGGGCGGAGCCTATGGAAAAACGCCAGCAACGCGGCCTTTTTACGGTTCCTGGCCTT
TTGCTGGC
